Addgene plasmid #107848: pHBS1335 [IBB-GFP-mCherry3E]-[BFP-P2A-TDP43 G295S]
Purpose: To test the effect of sequence on TDP43 splicing activity
Depositing lab: Rajat Rohatgi.
Backbone
  Vector backbone: pBI
  Vector type: Mammalian Expression
Growth in bacteria
  Bacterial resistance: Ampicillin, 100 μg/mL
  Growth temperature: 37°C
  Growth strain: DH5alpha
  Copy number: High Copy
Gene/Insert
  Gene/Insert name: TARDBP mutant
  Species: H. sapiens (human)
  Mutation: G295S in splicing reporter
  Entrez Gene: TARDBP (a.k.a. ALS10, TDP-43)
  Cloning method: Gibson Cloning
Terms and licenses: Academic/Nonprofit Terms; Industry Terms: Not Available to Industry
How to cite: pHBS1335 [IBB-GFP-mCherry3E]-[BFP-P2A-TDP43 G295S] was a gift from Rajat Rohatgi (Addgene plasmid # 107848 ; http://n2t.net/addgene:107848 ; RRID:Addgene_107848)
