[The description below was written by a language model from this plasmid's Addgene catalogue record and pLannotate feature annotations shown in this document.]
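Description:
pHBS1335 [IBB-GFP-mCherry3E]-[BFP-P2A-TDP43 G295S] is a 9.6 kb mammalian expression plasmid built on the bidirectional pBI backbone, designed to report on the splicing activity of a human TDP-43 (TARDBP) variant in transfected cells. It is maintained in E. coli through a high-copy ColE1/pUC-type origin and selected with ampicillin via the β-lactamase gene. The short lacI and str matches in the annotation appear to be backbone remnants rather than functional elements.

Two divergent transcription units share a central CMV enhancer region. In one direction, the CMV enhancer and promoter drive TagBFP followed by a linker region (annotated as a multiple cloning site; per the construct name it carries a P2A self-cleaving peptide) and the TARDBP coding sequence bearing the G295S substitution. Blue fluorescence therefore marks cells expressing the TDP-43 variant, which is released as a separate protein. In the opposite direction, a minimal CMV promoter drives the reporter: an importin-β-binding (IBB) domain from KPNA2, which should direct the product to the nucleus, fused to superfolder GFP and then to mCherry. The mCherry coding sequence is split into two fragments by an intervening segment containing CFTR-derived sequence. This suggests a CFTR-based cassette whose inclusion or skipping determines whether intact mCherry is made, with GFP serving as a reference for reporter expression; the record does not spell out this logic in detail. Each unit ends with a rabbit β-globin intron and polyadenylation signal, and attB2 sites remain from earlier Gateway cloning.

The stated purpose is to test how sequence changes affect TDP-43 splicing activity.
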