Features (pLannotate 1.2.2; 24 found; start..end, strand, type, name):
    325..380     -  polyA_signal   β-globin poly(A) signal: rabbit β-globin polyadenylation signal (Gil and Proudfoot, 1987)
    451..573     -  CDS            HBB: HBB_COLGU - Experimental evidence at transcript level: Swiss-Prot protein existence level 2. Involved in oxygen transport from the lung to the various peripheral tissues. From Colobus guereza (Mantled guereza) (Eastern black-and-white colobus monkey).
    577..1149    -  intron         β-globin intron: intron from rabbit β-globin gene
   1180..1200    +  protein_bind   attB2: mutant version of attB; core recombination site for the Gateway® BP reaction BP Clonase™
   1210..1804    -  CDS            mCherry (fragment): monomeric derivative of DsRed fluorescent protein (Shaner et al., 2004) mammalian codon-optimized
   2083..2289    -  CDS            CFTR (fragment): CFTR_HUMAN - Also known as ABCC7. Experimental evidence at protein level: Swiss-Prot protein existence level 1. Epithelial ion channel that plays an important role in the regulation of epithelial ion and water transport and fluid homeostasis (PubMed:26823428). Mediates the transport of chloride ions across the cell membrane (PubMed:10792060, PubMed:11524016, PubMed:11707463, PubMed:12519745, PubMed:15010471, PubMed:12588899, PubMed:17036051, PubMed:19398555, PubMed:19621064, PubMed:22178883, PubMed:25330774, PubMed:1712898, PubMed:8910473, PubMed:9804160, PubMed:12529365, PubMed:17182731, PubM
   2382..2493    -  CDS            mCherry (fragment): monomeric derivative of DsRed fluorescent protein (Shaner et al., 2004) mammalian codon-optimized
   2512..3213    -  CDS            Superfolder GFP: Superfolder GFP is a basic (constitutively fluorescent) green fluorescent protein published in 2005, derived from Aequorea victoria. It is reported to be a very rapidly-maturing weak dimer.
   3199..3393    -  CDS            KPNA2 (fragment): IMA1_HUMAN - Also known as RCH1, SRP1. Experimental evidence at protein level: Swiss-Prot protein existence level 1. Functions in nuclear protein import as an adapter protein for nuclear receptor KPNB1. Binds specifically and directly to substrates containing either a simple or bipartite NLS motif. Docking of the importin/substrate complex to the nuclear pore complex (NPC) is mediated by KPNB1 through binding to nucleoporin FxFG repeats and the complex is subsequently translocated through the pore by an energy requiring, Ran-dependent mechanism. At the nucleoplasmic side of the NPC, Ran binds
   3450..3484    -  promoter       minimal CMV promoter (fragment): human cytomegalovirus (CMV) immediate early promoter
   3562..3865    +  enhancer       CMV enhancer: human cytomegalovirus immediate early enhancer
   3866..4069    +  promoter       CMV promoter: human cytomegalovirus (CMV) immediate early promoter
   4143..4838    +  CDS            TagBFP: TagBFP is a basic (constitutively fluorescent) blue fluorescent protein published in 2008, derived from Entacmaea quadricolor. It is reported to be a very rapidly-maturing monomer with very low acid sensitivity.
   4839..4904    +  misc_feature   MCS: multiple cloning site
   4986..6227    +  CDS            TARDBP: TADBP_HUMAN - Also known as TDP43. Experimental evidence at protein level: Swiss-Prot protein existence level 1. RNA-binding protein that is involved in various steps of RNA biogenesis and processing (PubMed:23519609). Preferentially binds, via its two RNA recognition motifs RRM1 and RRM2, to GU-repeats on RNA molecules predominantly localized within long introns and in the 3'UTR of mRNAs (PubMed:23519609, PubMed:24240615, PubMed:24464995). In turn, regulates the splicing of many non-coding and protein-coding RNAs including proteins involved in neuronal survival, as well as mRNAs that encode p
   6231..6255    -  protein_bind   attB2: mutant version of attB; recombination site for the Gateway® BP reaction BP Clonase™
   6283..6855    +  intron         β-globin intron: intron from rabbit β-globin gene
   6859..6981    +  CDS            HBB: HBB_COLGU - Experimental evidence at transcript level: Swiss-Prot protein existence level 2. Involved in oxygen transport from the lung to the various peripheral tissues. From Colobus guereza (Mantled guereza) (Eastern black-and-white colobus monkey).
   7052..7107    +  polyA_signal   β-globin poly(A) signal: rabbit β-globin polyadenylation signal (Gil and Proudfoot, 1987)
   7433..7486    -  CDS            lacI (fragment): lac repressor; lacI; The lac repressor binds to the lac operator to inhibit transcription in E. coli. This inhibition can be relieved by adding lactose or isopropyl-β-D-thiogalactopyranoside (IPTG).
   7669..8257    -  rep_origin     ori: high-copy-number ColE1/pMB1/pBR322/pUC origin of replication
   8428..9288    -  CDS            AmpR: β-lactamase; bla; confers resistance to ampicillin, carbenicillin, and related antibiotics
   9289..9393    -  promoter       AmpR promoter: bla
   9529..1       +  CDS            str (fragment) (across the origin): STR_KLEPN - Protein inferred from homology: Swiss-Prot protein existence level 3. The aminoglycoside phosphotransferases achieve inactivation of their antibiotic substrates by phosphorylation. From Klebsiella pneumoniae.
>Addgene plasmid #107848 | pHBS1335 [IBB-GFP-mCherry3E]-[BFP-P2A-TDP43 G295S] | depositor full sequence | sequence record 203700 | pHBS1335 [IBB-GFP-mCherry3E]-[BFP-P2A-TDP43 G295S] sequence 9617 bps
CGAGTTCATAAGAGAAGAGGGACAGCTATGACTGGGAGTAGTCAGGAGAGGAGGAAAAATCTGGCTAGTA
AAACATGTAAGGAAAATTTTAGGGATGTTAAAGAAAAAAATAACACAAAACAAAATATAAAAAAAATCTA
ACCTCAAGTCAAGGCTTTTCTATGGAATAAGGAATGGACAGCAGGGGGCTGTTTCATATACTGATGACCT
CTTTATAGCCACCTTTGTTCATGGCAGCCAGCATATGGCATATGTTGCCAAACTCTAAACCAAATACTCA
TTCTGATGTTTTAAATGATTTGCCCTCCCATATGTCCTTCCGAGTGAGAGACACAAAAAATTCCCACACA
CTATTGCAATGAAAATAAATTTCCTTTATTACCCAGAAGTCAGATGCTCAAGGGGCTTCATGATGTCCCC
ATAATTTTTGGCAGAGGGAAAAAGATCTCAGTGGTATTTGTGAGCCAGGGCATTGGCCACACCAGCCACC
ACCTTCTGATAGGCAGCCTGCACCTGAGGAGTGAATTCTTTGCCAAAATGATGAGACAGCACAACAACCA
GCACGTTGCCCAGGAGCTGTAGGAAAAAGAAGAAGGCATGAACATGGTTAGCAGAGGGGCCCGGTTTGGA
CTCAGAGTATTTTATCCTCATCTCAAACAGTGTATATCATTGTAACCATAAAGAGAAAGGCAGGATGATT
ACCAGGATGTAGTTGTTTCTACCAATAAGAATATTTCCACGCCAGCCAGAATTTATATGCAGAAATATTC
TACCTTATCATTTAATTATAACAATTGTTCTCTAAAACTGTGCTGAAGTACAATATAATTACCCTGATTG
CCTTGAAAAAAAAGTGATTAGAGAAAGTACTTACAATCTGACAAATAAACGAAAGTGAATTTAAAAATTC
GTTACAAATGCAAGCTAAAGTTTAACGAAAAAAGTTACAGAAAATGAAAAGAAAATAAGAGGAGACAATG
GTTGTCAACAGAGTAGAAAGTGAAAGAAACAAAATTATCATGAGGGTCCATGGTGATACAAGGGACATCT
TCCCATTCTAAACAACACCCTGAAAACTTTGCCCCCTCCATATAACATGAATTTTTCAATAGCGAAAAAG
AAAGAACAATCAAGGGTCCCCAAACTCACCCTGAAGTTCTCAGTCTAGAGGAGGATCAACCACTTTGTAC
AAGAAAGCTGAAGCTAGTTTACTTGTACAGCTCGTCCATGCCGCCGGTGGAGTGGCGGCCCTCGGCGCGT
TCGTACTGTTCCACGATGGTGTAGTCCTCGTTGTGGGAGGTGATGTCCAACTTGATGTTGACGTTGTAGG
CGCCGGGCAGCTGCACGGGCTTCTTGGCCTTGTAGGTGGTCTTGACCTCAGCGTCGTAGTGGCCGCCGTC
CTTCAGCTTCAGCCTCTGCTTGATCTCGCCCTTCAGGGCGCCGTCCTCGGGGTACATCCGCTCGGAGGAG
GCCTCCCAGCCCATGGTCTTCTTCTGCATTACGGGGCCGTCGGAGGGGAAGTTGGTGCCGCGCAGCTTCA
CCTTGTAGATGAACTCGCCGTCCTGCAGGGAGGAGTCCTGGGTCACGGTCACCACGCCGCCGTCCTCGAA
GTTCATCACGCGCTCCCACTTGAAGCCCTCGGGGAAGGACAGCTTCAAGTAGTCGGGGATGTCGGCGGGG
TGCTTCACGTAGGCCTTGGAGCCGTACATGAACTGAGGGGACAGGATGTCCCAGGCGAAGGGCAGGGGGC
CACCCTTGGTCACCTTCAGCTTGGCGGTCTGGGTGCCCTCGTAGGGGCGGCCCTGAGGAAAAAAAAGGAA
AGGGCATGCTCGCCATGTGCAAGATACAGTGTTGAATGTGGTGCAAAATATAAAGATGTGGAAGAAAAAG
CCACTGAAAATAATATGAGGAAATAAAAAACTAGAGTAAATTATCAGTGGAACAATTTCTATTATACAAG
ACACTACACCCATACATTCTCCTAATGCTCATGTAAGAATTTCTCCAAAAATACCTTCCAGCACTACAAA
CTAGAAAAAAAAAGAGACATGGACACCAAATTAAGTTCTTAATAGTGAAGAACAAAAGAACTACCTTGCC
TGCTCCAGTGGATCCAGCAACCGCCAACAACTGTCCTCTTTCTATCTTGAAATTAATATCTTTCAGGACA
GGAGTACCAAGAAGTGAGAAATTACTGAAGAAGAGGCTGTCATCACCATTAGAAGTTTTTCTATTGTTAT
TGTTTTGTTTTGCTTTCTCAAATTATTCCCCAAATCCCTGTTAAAAAAAAACACACACACACACACACAC
ACACACATCAAAAATAAAAGATGAGTTTGTCAGATATTTTCAATAGATGCTTGTTTTATGTACCATACTC
ACCTCGCCCTCGCCCTCGATCTCGAACTCGTGGCCGTTCACGGAGCCCTCCATGTGCACCTTGAAGCGCA
TGAACTCCTTGATGATGGCCATGTTATCCTCCTCGCCCTTGCTGGTTCCGGTGCCTCCACTTTCATCTTC
ACCTTTAGTGATACCGGCTGCCGTCACGAACTCCTTCAGGACCATGTGATCGCGCTTCTCGTTCGGGTCT
TTGCTCAGCGTGGTCTGGGTGCTCAGATAGTGGTTGTCCGGCAGGCGCACCGGGCCGTCGCCGATCGGGG
TGTTCTGCTGTTTGTGGTCGGCTTCCTGCTGGCTGCCGTCCTCAACGTTGTGGCGGATCTTGAAGTTAGC
CTTGATGCCGTTCTTCTGCTTGTCGGCTTCGATACGGACGTTGTGGCTGTTGTGGTTGTACTCCAGCTTG
TGACCCAGGATGTTGCCGTCCTCCTTGAAGTCGTTGCCCTTCAGCTCGATGCGGTTCACCAGGGTGTCGC
CCTCGAACTTCACCTCCGCGCGGGTCTTGTAGGTGCCGTCGTCCTTGAACTCGATGGTGCGCTCCTGGAC
GTAGCCTTCCGGCATGGCGGACTTGAAGAAGTCGTGACGCTTCATGTGGTCCGGGTAGCGGCTGAAGCAC
TGCACGCCGTAGGTCAGGGTGGTCACGAGGGTCGGCCACGGCACCGGCAGCTTGCCGGTGGTGCAGATGA
ACTTCAGGGTCAGCTTGCCCTCGGTGGCATCGCCCTCGCCCTCGCCACGCACGCTGAACTTGTGGCCGTT
TACGTCGCCGTCCAGCTCGACTTTGATAGGCACAGTACCTGTAAATAGTTCCTCTCCTTTACTGGTACCA
TCATCAGGGAATGAGCTTACATTTCTCCTCTTCAGCATCTGGTCATCCTTCTTAGCTTTCCTCAGCTCCA
CATTGACCTCTATTCTGCGACGCCTCATTTCTGTACTGTCTTTTCCCTTGTTCTTGAATCTGTGAAGACG
GGCAGCTGGTGTATTAGCATTCTCGTTGGTGGATCCCATGGTGGCACCGGCCGGTGAATTCTCCAGGCGA
TCTGACGGTTCACTAAACGAGCTCTGCTTATATAGGCCTCCCACCGTACACGCCACCTCGACATACTCGA
GTAGTTATTAATAGTAATCAATTACGGGGTCATTAGTTCATAGCCCATATATGGAGTTCCGCGTTACATA
ACTTACGGTAAATGGCCCGCCTGGCTGACCGCCCAACGACCCCCGCCCATTGACGTCAATAATGACGTAT
GTTCCCATAGTAACGCCAATAGGGACTTTCCATTGACGTCAATGGGTGGAGTATTTACGGTAAACTGCCC
ACTTGGCAGTACATCAAGTGTATCATATGCCAAGTACGCCCCCTATTGACGTCAATGACGGTAAATGGCC
CGCCTGGCATTATGCCCAGTACATGACCTTATGGGACTTTCCTACTTGGCAGTACATCTACGTATTAGTC
ATCGCTATTACCATGGTGATGCGGTTTTGGCAGTACATCAATGGGCGTGGATAGCGGTTTGACTCACGGG
GATTTCCAAGTCTCCACCCCATTGACGTCAATGGGAGTTTGTTTTGGCACCAAAATCAACGGGACTTTCC
AAAATGTCGTAACAACTCCGCCCCATTGACGCAAATGGGCGGTAGGCGTGTACGGTGGGAGGTCTATATA
AGCAGAGCTGGTTTAGTGAACCGTCAGATCCGCTAGGGATCCTCTAGTCAGCTGACGCGTTACCACCGGT
GCCACCATGGGAAGCGAGCTGATTAAGGAGAACATGCACATGAAGCTGTACATGGAGGGCACCGTGGACA
ACCATCACTTCAAGTGCACATCCGAGGGCGAAGGCAAGCCCTACGAGGGCACCCAGACCATGAGAATCAA
GGTGGTCGAGGGCGGCCCTCTCCCCTTCGCCTTCGACATCCTGGCTACTAGCTTCCTCTACGGCAGCAAG
ACCTTCATCAACCACACCCAGGGCATCCCCGACTTCTTCAAGCAGTCCTTCCCTGAGGGCTTCACATGGG
AGAGAGTCACCACATACGAAGACGGGGGCGTGCTGACCGCTACCCAGGACACCAGCCTCCAGGACGGCTG
CCTCATCTACAACGTCAAGATCAGAGGGGTGAACTTCACATCCAACGGCCCTGTGATGCAGAAGAAAACA
CTCGGCTGGGAGGCCTTCACCGAGACGCTGTACCCCGCTGACGGCGGCCTGGAAGGCAGAAACGACATGG
CCCTGAAGCTCGTGGGCGGGAGCCATCTGATCGCAAACGCCAAGACCACATATAGATCCAAGAAACCCGC
TAAGAACCTCAAGATGCCTGGCGTCTACTATGTGGACTACAGACTGGAAAGAATCAAGGAGGCCAACAAC
GAGACCTACGTCGAGCAGCACGAGGTGGCAGTGGCCAGATACTGCGACCTCCCTAGCAAACTGGGGCACA
AGCTTAATTCCGGACTCAGATCTCGAGCTCAAGCTTCGAATTCTGCAGTCGACGGTACCGCGGGCCCGGG
ATCCACCGGATCTAGAGGAGGAAGCGGAGCTACTAACTTCAGCCTGCTGAAGCAGGCTGGAGACGTGGAG
GAGAACCCTGGACCTATGTCTGAATATATTCGGGTAACCGAAGATGAGAACGATGAGCCCATTGAAATAC
CATCGGAAGACGATGGGACGGTGCTGCTCTCCACGGTTACAGCCCAGTTTCCAGGGGCGTGTGGGCTTCG
CTACAGGAATCCAGTGTCTCAGTGTATGAGAGGTGTCCGGCTGGTAGAAGGAATTCTGCATGCCCCAGAT
GCTGGCTGGGGAAATCTGGTGTATGTTGTCAACTATCCAAAAGATAACAAAAGAAAAATGGATGAGACAG
ATGCTTCATCAGCAGTGAAAGTGAAAAGAGCAGTCCAGAAAACATCCGATTTAATAGTGTTGGGTCTCCC
ATGGAAAACAACCGAACAGGACCTGAAAGAGTATTTTAGTACCTTTGGAGAAGTTCTTATGGTGCAGGTC
AAGAAAGATCTTAAGACTGGTCATTCAAAGGGGTTTGGCTTTGTTCGTTTTACGGAATATGAAACACAAG
TGAAAGTAATGTCACAGCGACATATGATAGATGGACGATGGTGTGACTGCAAACTTCCTAATTCTAAGCA
AAGCCAAGATGAGCCTTTGAGAAGCAGAAAAGTGTTTGTGGGGCGCTGTACAGAGGACATGACTGAGGAT
GAGCTGCGGGAGTTCTTCTCTCAGTACGGGGATGTGATGGATGTCTTCATCCCCAAGCCATTCAGGGCCT
TTGCCTTTGTTACATTTGCAGATGATCAGATTGCGCAGTCTCTTTGTGGAGAGGACTTGATCATTAAAGG
AATCAGCGTTCATATATCCAATGCCGAACCTAAGCACAATAGCAATAGACAGTTAGAAAGAAGTGGAAGA
TTTGGTGGTAATCCAGGTGGCTTTGGGAATCAGGGTGGATTTGGTAATAGCAGAGGGTCTGGAGCTGGTT
TGGGAAACAATCAAGGTAGTAATATGGGTGGTGGGATGAACTTTGGTGCGTTCAGCATTAATCCAGCCAT
GATGGCTGCCGCCCAGGCAGCACTACAGAGCAGTTGGGGTATGATGGGCATGTTAGCCAGCCAGCAGAAC
CAGTCAGGCCCATCGGGTAATAACCAAAACCAAGGCAACATGCAGAGGGAGCCAAACCAGGCCTTCGGTT
CTGGAAATAACTCTTATAGTGGCTCTAATTCTGGTGCAGCAATTGGTTGGGGATCAGCATCCAATGCAGG
GTCGGGCAGTGGTTTTAATGGAGGCTTTGGCTCAAGCATGGATTCTAAGTCTTCTGGCTGGGGAATGTAG
ACCCAGCTTTCTTGTACAAAGTGGTTGATCCTCTAGAGCTGAGAACTTCAGGGTGAGTTTGGGGACCCTT
GATTGTTCTTTCTTTTTCGCTATTGAAAAATTCATGTTATATGGAGGGGGCAAAGTTTTCAGGGTGTTGT
TTAGAATGGGAAGATGTCCCTTGTATCACCATGGACCCTCATGATAATTTTGTTTCTTTCACTTTCTACT
CTGTTGACAACCATTGTCTCCTCTTATTTTCTTTTCATTTTCTGTAACTTTTTTCGTTAAACTTTAGCTT
GCATTTGTAACGAATTTTTAAATTCACTTTCGTTTATTTGTCAGATTGTAAGTACTTTCTCTAATCACTT
TTTTTTCAAGGCAATCAGGGTAATTATATTGTACTTCAGCACAGTTTTAGAGAACAATTGTTATAATTAA
ATGATAAGGTAGAATATTTCTGCATATAAATTCTGGCTGGCGTGGAAATATTCTTATTGGTAGAAACAAC
TACATCCTGGTAATCATCCTGCCTTTCTCTTTATGGTTACAATGATATACACTGTTTGAGATGAGGATAA
AATACTCTGAGTCCAAACCGGGCCCCTCTGCTAACCATGTTCATGCCTTCTTCTTTTTCCTACAGCTCCT
GGGCAACGTGCTGGTTGTTGTGCTGTCTCATCATTTTGGCAAAGAATTCACTCCTCAGGTGCAGGCTGCC
TATCAGAAGGTGGTGGCTGGTGTGGCCAATGCCCTGGCTCACAAATACCACTGAGATCTTTTTCCCTCTG
CCAAAAATTATGGGGACATCATGAAGCCCCTTGAGCATCTGACTTCTGGGTAATAAAGGAAATTTATTTT
CATTGCAATAGTGTGTGGGAATTTTTTGTGTCTCTCACTCGGAAGGACATATGGGAGGGCAAATCATTTA
AAACATCAGAATGAGTATTTGGTTTAGAGTTTGGCAACATATGCCATATGCTGGCTGCCATGAACAAAGG
TGGCTATAAAGAGGTCATCAGTATATGAAACAGCCCCCTGCTGTCCATTCCTTATTCCATAGAAAAGCCT
TGACTTGAGGTTAGATTTTTTTTATATTTTGTTTTGTGTTATTTTTTTCTTTAACATCCCTAAAATTTTC
CTTACATGTTTTACTAGCCAGATTTTTCCTCCTCTCCTGACTACTCCCAGTCATAGCTGTCCCTCTTCTC
TTATGAACTCGACTGCATTAATGAATCGGCCAACGCGCGGGGAGAGGCGGTTTGCGTATTGGGCGCTCTT
CCGCTTCCTCGCTCACTGACTCGCTGCGCTCGGTCGTTCGGCTGCGGCGAGCGGTATCAGCTCACTCAAA
GGCGGTAATACGGTTATCCACAGAATCAGGGGATAACGCAGGAAAGAACATGTGAGCAAAAGGCCAGCAA
AAGGCCAGGAACCGTAAAAAGGCCGCGTTGCTGGCGTTTTTCCATAGGCTCCGCCCCCCTGACGAGCATC
ACAAAAATCGACGCTCAAGTCAGAGGTGGCGAAACCCGACAGGACTATAAAGATACCAGGCGTTTCCCCC
TGGAAGCTCCCTCGTGCGCTCTCCTGTTCCGACCCTGCCGCTTACCGGATACCTGTCCGCCTTTCTCCCT
TCGGGAAGCGTGGCGCTTTCTCAATGCTCACGCTGTAGGTATCTCAGTTCGGTGTAGGTCGTTCGCTCCA
AGCTGGGCTGTGTGCACGAACCCCCCGTTCAGCCCGACCGCTGCGCCTTATCCGGTAACTATCGTCTTGA
GTCCAACCCGGTAAGACACGACTTATCGCCACTGGCAGCAGCCACTGGTAACAGGATTAGCAGAGCGAGG
TATGTAGGCGGTGCTACAGAGTTCTTGAAGTGGTGGCCTAACTACGGCTACACTAGAAGGACAGTATTTG
GTATCTGCGCTCTGCTGAAGCCAGTTACCTTCGGAAAAAGAGTTGGTAGCTCTTGATCCGGCAAACAAAC
CACCGCTGGTAGCGGTGGTTTTTTTGTTTGCAAGCAGCAGATTACGCGCAGAAAAAAAGGATCTCAAGAA
GATCCTTTGATCTTTTCTACGGGGTCTGACGCTCAGTGGAACGAAAACTCACGTTAAGGGATTTTGGTCA
TGAGATTATCAAAAAGGATCTTCACCTAGATCCTTTTAAATTAAAAATGAAGTTTTAAATCAATCTAAAG
TATATATGAGTAAACTTGGTCTGACAGTTACCAATGCTTAATCAGTGAGGCACCTATCTCAGCGATCTGT
CTATTTCGTTCATCCATAGTTGCCTGACTCCCCGTCGTGTAGATAACTACGATACGGGAGGGCTTACCAT
CTGGCCCCAGTGCTGCAATGATACCGCGAGACCCACGCTCACCGGCTCCAGATTTATCAGCAATAAACCA
GCCAGCCGGAAGGGCCGAGCGCAGAAGTGGTCCTGCAACTTTATCCGCCTCCATCCAGTCTATTAATTGT
TGCCGGGAAGCTAGAGTAAGTAGTTCGCCAGTTAATAGTTTGCGCAACGTTGTTGCCATTGCTACAGGCA
TCGTGGTGTCACGCTCGTCGTTTGGTATGGCTTCATTCAGCTCCGGTTCCCAACGATCAAGGCGAGTTAC
ATGATCCCCCATGTTGTGCAAAAAAGCGGTTAGCTCCTTCGGTCCTCCGATCGTTGTCAGAAGTAAGTTG
GCCGCAGTGTTATCACTCATGGTTATGGCAGCACTGCATAATTCTCTTACTGTCATGCCATCCGTAAGAT
GCTTTTCTGTGACTGGTGAGTACTCAACCAAGTCATTCTGAGAATAGTGTATGCGGCGACCGAGTTGCTC
TTGCCCGGCGTCAATACGGGATAATACCGCGCCACATAGCAGAACTTTAAAAGTGCTCATCATTGGAAAA
CGTTCTTCGGGGCGAAAACTCTCAAGGATCTTACCGCTGTTGAGATCCAGTTCGATGTAACCCACTCGTG
CACCCAACTGATCTTCAGCATCTTTTACTTTCACCAGCGTTTCTGGGTGAGCAAAAACAGGAAGGCAAAA
TGCCGCAAAAAAGGGAATAAGGGCGACACGGAAATGTTGAATACTCATACTCTTCCTTTTTCAATATTAT
TGAAGCATTTATCAGGGTTATTGTCTCATGAGCGGATACATATTTGAATGTATTTAGAAAAATAAACAAA
TAGGGGTTCCGCGCACATTTCCCCGAAAAGTGCCACCTGACGTCTAAGAAACCATTATTATCATGACATT
AACCTATAAAAATAGGCGTATCACGAGGCCCTTTCGTCTTCACTCGACGCTGGTCGAGCTGATACTTCCC
GTCCGCCAGGGGACATGCCGGCGATGCTGAAGGTCGCGCGCATTCCCGATGAAGAGGCCGGTTACCGCCT
GTTGACCTGGTGGGACGGGCAGGGCGC
