>Addgene plasmid #107848 | pHBS1335 [IBB-GFP-mCherry3E]-[BFP-P2A-TDP43 G295S] | addgene partial sequence | sequence record 208299 | Addgene Partial NGS Result
CATCAGGGAATGAGCTTACATTTCTCCTCTTCAGCATCTGGTCATCCTTCTTAGCTTTCCTCAGCTCCAC
ATTGACCTCTATTCTGCGACGCCTCATTTCTGTACTGTCTTTTCCCTTGTTCTTGAATCTGTGAAGACGG
GCAGCTGGTGTATTAGCATTCTCGTTGGTGGATCCCATGGTGGCACCGGTGAATTCTCCAGGCGATCTGA
CGGTTCACTAAACGAGCTCTGCTTATATAGGCCTCCCACCGTACACGCCACCTCGACATACTCGAGTAGT
TATTAATAGTAATCAATTACGGGGTCATTAGTTCATAGCCCATATATGGAGTTCCGCGTTACATAACTTA
CGGTAAATGGCCCGCCTGGCTGACCGCCCAACGACCCCCGCCCATTGACGTCAATAATGACGTATGTTCC
CATAGTAACGCCAATAGGGACTTTCCATTGACGTCAATGGGTGGAGTATTTACGGTAAACTGCCCACTTG
GCAGTACATCAAGTGTATCATATGCCAAGTACGCCCCCTATTGACGTCAATGACGGTAAATGGCCCGCCT
GGCATTATGCCCAGTACATGACCTTATGGGACTTTCCTACTTGGCAGTACATCTACGTATTAGTCATCGC
TATTACCATGGTGATGCGGTTTTGGCAGTACATCAATGGGCGTGGATAGCGGTTTGACTCACGGGGATTT
CCAAGTCTCCACCCCATTGACGTCAATGGGAGTTTGTTTTGGCACCAAAATCAACGGGACTTTCCAAAAT
GTCGTAACAACTCCGCCCCATTGACGCAAATGGGCGGTAGGCGTGTACGGTGGGAGGTCTATATAAGCAG
AGCTGGTTTAGTGAACCGTCAGATCCGCTAGGGATCCTCTAGTCAGCTGACGCGTTACCACCGGTGCCAC
CATGGGAAGCGAGCTGATTAAGGAGAACATGCACATGAAGCTGTACATGGAGGGCACCGTGGACAACCAT
CACTTCAAGTGCACATCCGAGGGCGAAGGCAAGCCCTACGAGGGCACCCAGACCATGAGAATCAAGGTGG
TCGAGGGCGGCCCTCTCCCCTTCGCCTTCGACATCCTGGCTACTAGCTTCCTCTACGGCAGCAAGACCTT
CATCAACCACACCCAGGGCATCCCCGACTTCTTCAAGCAGTCCTTCCCTGAGGGCTTCACATGGGAGAGA
GTCACCACATACGAAGACGGGGGCGTGCTGACCGCTACCCAGGACACCAGCCTCCAGGACGGCTGCCTCA
TCTACAACGTCAAGATCAGAGGGGTGAACTTCACATCCAACGGCCCTGTGATGCAGAAGAAAACACTCGG
CTGGGAGGCCTTCACCGAGACGCTGTACCCCGCTGACGGCGGCCTGGAAGGCAGAAACGACATGGCCCTG
AAGCTCGTGGGCGGGAGCCATCTGATCGCAAACGCCAAGACCACATATAGATCCAAGAAACCCGCTAAGA
ACCTCAAGATGCCTGGCGTCTACTATGTGGACTACAGACTGGAAAGAATCAAGGAGGCCAACAACGAGAC
CTACGTCGAGCAGCACGAGGTGGCAGTGGCCAGATACTGCGACCTCCCTAGCAAACTGGGGCACAAGCTT
AATTCCGGACTCAGATCTCGAGCTCAAGCTTCGAATTCTGCAGTCGACGGTACCGCGGGCCCGGGATCCA
CCGGATCTAGAGGAGGAAGCGGAGCTACTAACTTCAGCCTGCTGAAGCAGGCTGGAGACGTGGAGGAGAA
CCCTGGACCTATGTCTGAATATATTCGGGTAACCGAAGATGAGAACGATGAGCCCATTGAAATACCATCG
GAAGACGATGGGACGGTGCTGCTCTCCACGGTTACAGCCCAGTTTCCAGGGGCGTGTGGGCTTCGCTACA
GGAATCCAGTGTCTCAGTGTATGAGAGGTGTCCGGCTGGTAGAAGGAATTCTGCATGCCCCAGATGCTGG
CTGGGGAAATCTGGTGTATGTTGTCAACTATCCAAAAGATAACAAAAGAAAAATGGATGAGACAGATGCT
TCATCAGCAGTGAAAGTGAAAAGAGCAGTCCAGAAAACATCCGATTTAATAGTGTTGGGTCTCCCATGGA
AAACAACCGAACAGGACCTGAAAGAGTATTTTAGTACCTTTGGAGAAGTTCTTATGGTGCAGGTCAAGAA
AGATCTTAAGACTGGTCATTCAAAGGGGTTTGGCTTTGTTCGTTTTACGGAATATGAAACACAAGTGAAA
GTAATGTCACAGCGACATATGATAGATGGACGATGGTGTGACTGCAAACTTCCTAATTCTAAGCAAAGCC
AAGATGAGCCTTTGAGAAGCAGAAAAGTGTTTGTGGGGCGCTGTACAGAGGACATGACTGAGGATGAGCT
GCGGGAGTTCTTCTCTCAGTACGGGGATGTGATGGATGTCTTCATCCCCAAGCCATTCAGGGCCTTTGCC
TTTGTTACATTTGCAGATGATCAGATTGCGCAGTCTCTTTGTGGAGAGGACTTGATCATTAAAGGAATCA
GCGTTCATATATCCAATGCCGAACCTAAGCACAATAGCAATAGACAGTTAGAAAGAAGTGGAAGATTTGG
TGGTAATCCAGGTGGCTTTGGGAATCAGGGTGGATTTGGTAATAGCAGAGGGTCTGGAGCTGGTTTGGGA
AACAATCAAGGTAGTAATATGGGTGGTGGGATGAACTTTGGTGCGTTCAGCATTAATCCAGCCATGATGG
CTGCCGCCCAGGCAGCACTACAGAGCAGTTGGGGTATGATGGGCATGTTAGCCAGCCAGCAGAACCAGTC
AGGCCCATCGGGTAATAACCAAAACCAAGGCAACATGCAGAGGGAGCCAAACCAGGCCTTCGGTTCTGGA
AATAACTCTTATAGTGGCTCTAATTCTGGTGCAGCAATTGGTTGGGGATCAGCATCCAATGCAGGGTCGG
GCAGTGGTTTTAATGGAGGCTTTGGCTCAAGCATGGATTCTAAGTCTTCTGGCTGGGGAATGTAGACCCA
GCTTTCTTGTACAAAGTGGTTGATCCTCTAGACTGAGAACTTCAGGGTGAGTTTGGGGACCCTTGATTGT
TCTTTCTTTTTCGCTATTGTAAAATTCATGTTATATGGAGGGGGCAAAGTTTTCAGGGTGTTGTTTAGAA
TGGGAAGATGTCCCTTGTATCACCATGGACCCTCATGATAATTTTGTTTCTTTCACTTTCTACTCTGTTG
ACAACCATTGTCTCCTCTTATTTTCTTTTCATTTTCTGTAACTTTTTCGTTAAACTTTAGCTTGCATTTG
TAACGAATTTTTAAATTCACTTTTGTTTATTTGTCAGATTGTAAGTACTTTCTCTAATCACTTTTTTTTC
AAGGCAATCAGGGTATATTATATTGTACTTCAGCACAGTTTTAGAGAACAATTGTTATAATTAAATGATA
AGGTAGAATATTTCTGCATATAAATTCTGGCTGGCGTGGAAATATTCTTATTGGTAGAAACAACTACACC
CTGGTCATCATCCTGCCTTTCTCTTTATGGTTACAATGATATACACTGTTTGAGATGAGGATAAAATACT
CTGAGTCCAAACCGGGCCCCTCTGCTAACCATGTTCATGCCTTCTTCTCTTTCCTACAGCTCCTGGGCAA
CGTGCTGGTTGTTGTGCTGTCTCATCATTTTGGCAAAGAATTCACTCCTCAGGTGCAGGCTGCCTATCAG
AAGGTGGTGGCTGGTGTGGCCAATGCCCTGGCTCACAAATACCACTGAGATCTTTTTCCCTCTGCCAAAA
ATTATGGGGACATCATGAAGCCCCTTGAGCATCTGACTTCTGGCTAATAAAGGAAATTTATTTTCATTGC
AATAGTGTGTTGGAATTTTTTGTGTCTCTCACTCGGAAGGACATATGGGAGGGCAAATCATTTAAAACAT
CAGAATGAGTATTTGGTTTAGAGTTTGGCAACATATGCCCATATGCTGGCTGCCATGAACAAAGGTTGGC
TATAAAGAGGTCATCAGTATATGAAACAGCCCCCTGCTGTCCATTCCTTATTCCATAGAAAAGCCTTGAC
TTGAGGTTAGATTTTTTTTATATTTTGTTTTGTGTTATTTTTTTCTTTAACATCCCTAAAATTTTCCTTA
CATGTTTTACTAGCCAGATTTTTCCTCCTCTCCTGACTACTCCCAGTCATAGCTGTCCCTCTTCTCTTAT
GGAGATCCCTCGACTGCATTAATGAATCGGCCAACGCGCGGGGAGAGGCGGTTTGCGTATTGGGCGCTCT
TCCGCTTCCTCGCTCACTGACTCGCTGCGCTCGGTCGTTCGGCTGCGGCGAGCGGTATCAGCTCACTCAA
AGGCGGTAATACGGTTATCCACAGAATCAGGGGATAACGCAGGAAAGAACATGTGAGCAAAAGGCCAGCA
AAAGGCCAGGAACCGTAAAAAGGCCGCGTTGCTGGCGTTTTTCCATAGGCTCCGCCCCCCTGACGAGCAT
CACAAAAATCGACGCTCAAGTCAGAGGTGGCGAAACCCGACAGGACTATAAAGATACCAGGCGTTTCCCC
CTGGAAGCTCCCTCGTGCGCTCTCCTGTTCCGACCCTGCCGCTTACCGGATACCTGTCCGCCTTTCTCCC
TTCGGGAAGCGTGGCGCTTTCTCATAGCTCACGCTGTAGGTATCTCAGTTCGGTGTAGGTCGTTCGCTCC
AAGCTGGGCTGTGTGCACGAACCCCCCGTTCAGCCCGACCGCTGCGCCTTATCCGGTAACTATCGTCTTG
AGTCCAACCCGGTAAGACACGACTTATCGCCACTGGCAGCAGCCACTGGTAACAGGATTAGCAGAGCGAG
GTATGTAGGCGGTGCTACAGAGTTCTTGAAGTGGTGGCCTAACTACGGCTACACTAGAAGAACAGTATTT
GGTATCTGCGCTCTGCTGAAGCCAGTTACCTTCGGAAAAAGAGTTGGTAGCTCTTGATCCGGCAAACAAA
CCACCGCTGGTAGCGGTGGTTTTTTTGTTTGCAAGCAGCAGATTACGCGCAGAAAAAAAGGATCTCAAGA
AGATCCTTTGATCTTTTCTACGGGGTCTGACGCTCAGTGGAACGAAAACTCACGTTAAGGGATTTTGGTC
ATGAGATTATCAAAAAGGATCTTCACCTAGATCCTTTTAAATTAAAAATGAAGTTTTAAATCAATCTAAA
GTATATATGAGTAAACTTGGTCTGACAGTTACCAATGCTTAATCAGTGAGGCACCTATCTCAGCGATCTG
TCTATTTCGTTCATCCATAGTTGCCTGACTCCCCGTCGTGTAGATAACTACGATACGGGAGGGCTTACCA
TCTGGCCCCAGTGCTGCAATGATACCGCGAGACCCACGCTCACCGGCTCCAGATTTATCAGCAATAAACC
AGCCAGCCGGAAGGGCCGAGCGCAGAAGTGGTCCTGCAACTTTATCCGCCTCCATCCAGTCTATTAATTG
TTGCCGGGAAGCTAGAGTAAGTAGTTCGCCAGTTAATAGTTTGCGCAACGTTGTTGCCATTGCTACAGGC
ATCGTGGTGTCACGCTCGTCGTTTGGTATGGCTTCATTCAGCTCCGGTTCCCAACGATCAAGGCGAGTTA
CATGATCCCCCATGTTGTGCAAAAAAGCGGTTAGCTCCTTCGGTCCTCCGATCGTTGTCAGAAGTAAGTT
GGCCGCAGTGTTATCACTCATGGTTATGGCAGCACTGCATAATTCTCTTACTGTCATGCCATCCGTAAGA
TGCTTTTCTGTGACTGGTGAGTACTCAACCAAGTCATTCTGAGAATAGTGTATGCGGCGACCGAGTTGCT
CTTGCCCGGCGTCAACACGGGATAATACCGCGCCACATAGCAGAACTTTAAAAGTGCTCATCATTGGAAA
ACGTTCTTCGGGGCGAAAACTCTCAAGGATCTTACCGCTGTTGAGATCCAGTTCGATGTAACCCACTCGT
GCACCCAACTGATCTTCAGCATCTTTTACTTTCACCAGCGTTTCTGGGTGAGCAAAAACAGGAAGGCAAA
ATGCCGCAAAAAAGGGAATAAGGGCGACACGGAAATGTTGAATACTCATACTCTTCCTTTTTCAATATTA
TTGAAGCATTTATCAGGGTTATTGTCTCATGAGCGGATACATATTTGAATGTATTTAGAAAAATAAACAA
ATAGGGGTTCCGCGCACATTTCCCCGAAAAGTGCCACCTGACGTCTAAGAAACCATTATTATCATGACAT
TAACCTATAAAAATAGGCGTATCACGAGGCCCTTTCGTCTTCACTCGACGCGGCCAGCTTGGTCGAGCTG
GATACTTCCCGTCCGCCAGGGGGACATGCCGGCGATGCTGAAGGTCGCGCGCATTCCCGATGAAGAGGCC
GGTTACCGCCTGTTGACCTGGTGGGACGGGCAGGGCGC
